>Addgene plasmid #250422 | pLexM-HsPQLC1(Δ100-125/GGGS)-FLAG | addgene full sequence | sequence record 499042 | Addgene NGS Result
CACTGGCAGCAGCCACTGGTAACAGGATTAGCAGAGCGAGGTATGTAGGCGGTGCTACAGAGTTCTTGAA
GTGGTGGCCTAACTACGGCTACACTAGAAGAACAGTATTTGGTATCTGCGCTCTGCTGAAGCCAGTTACC
TTCGGAAAAAGAGTTGGTAGCTCTTGATCCGGCAAACAAACCACCGCTGGTAGCGGTGGTTTTTTTGTTT
GCAAGCAGCAGATTACGCGCAGAAAAAAAGGATCTCAAGAAGATCCTTTGATCTTTTCTACGGGGTCTGA
CGCTCAGTGGAACGAAAACTCACGTTAAGGGATTTTGGTCATGAGATTATCAAAAAGGATCTTCACCTAG
ATCCTTTTAAATTAAAAATGAAGTTTTAAATCAATCTAAAGTATATATGAGTAAACTTGGTCTGACAGTT
ACCAATGCTTAATCAGTGAGGCACCTATCTCAGCGATCTGTCTATTTCGTTCATCCATAGTTGCCTGACT
CCCCGTCGTGTAGATAACTACGATACGGGAGGGCTTACCATCTGGCCCCAGTGCTGCAATGATACCGCGA
GACCCACGCTCACCGGCTCCAGATTTATCAGCAATAAACCAGCCAGCCGGAAGGGCCGAGCGCAGAAGTG
GTCCTGCAACTTTATCCGCCTCCATCCAGTCTATTAATTGTTGCCGGGAAGCTAGAGTAAGTAGTTCGCC
AGTTAATAGTTTGCGCAACGTTGTTGCCATTGCTACAGGCATCGTGGTGTCACGCTCGTCGTTTGGTATG
GCTTCATTCAGCTCCGGTTCCCAACGATCAAGGCGAGTTACATGATCCCCCATGTTGTGCAAAAAAGCGG
TTAGCTCCTTCGGTCCTCCGATCGTTGTCAGAAGTAAGTTGGCCGCAGTGTTATCACTCATGGTTATGGC
AGCACTGCATAATTCTCTTACTGTCATGCCATCCGTAAGATGCTTTTCTGTGACTGGTGAGTACTCAACC
AAGTCATTCTGAGAATAGTGTATGCGGCGACCGAGTTGCTCTTGCCCGGCGTCAATACGGGATAATACCG
CGCCACATAGCAGAACTTTAAAAGTGCTCATCATTGGAAAACGTTCTTCGGGGCGAAAACTCTCAAGGAT
CTTACCGCTGTTGAGATCCAGTTCGATGTAACCCACTCGTGCACCCAACTGATCTTCAGCATCTTTTACT
TTCACCAGCGTTTCTGGGTGAGCAAAAACAGGAAGGCAAAATGCCGCAAAAAAGGGAATAAGGGCGACAC
GGAAATGTTGAATACTCATACTCTTCCTTTTTCAATATTATTGAAGCATTTATCAGGGTTATTGTCTCAT
GAGCGGATACATATTTGAATGTATTTAGAAAAATAAACAAATAGGGGTTCCGCGCACATTTCCCCGAAAA
GTGCCACCTGGGTCGACATTGATTATTGACTAGTTATTAATAGTAATCAATTACGGGGTCATTAGTTCAT
AGCCCATATATGGAGTTCCGCGTTACATAACTTACGGTAAATGGCCCGCCTGGCTGACCGCCCAACGACC
CCCGCCCATTGACGTCAATAATGACGTATGTTCCCATAGTAACGCCAATAGGGACTTTCCATTGACGTCA
ATGGGTGGAGTATTTACGGTAAACTGCCCACTTGGCAGTACATCAAGTGTATCATATGCCAAGTACGCCC
CCTATTGACGTCAATGACGGTAAATGGCCCGCCTGGCATTATGCCCAGTACATGACCTTATGGGACTTTC
CTACTTGGCAGTACATCTACGTATTAGTCATCGCTATTACCATGGTCGAGGTGAGCCCCACGTTCTGCTT
CACTCTCCCCATCTCCCCCCCCTCCCCACCCCCAATTTTGTATTTATTTATTTTTTAATTATTTTGTGCA
GCGATGGGGGCGGGGGGGGGGGGGGGGCGCGCCAGGGGGGGGGGGGGGGGGGGGGGGGGGGGGGGGGGGG
GGGGGGGGGGGGGGGGGGCGGGGCGGGGCGAGGGGCGGGGCGGGGCGAGGCGGAGAGGTGCGGCGGCAGC
CAATCAGAGCGGCGCGCTCCGAAAGTTTCCTTTTATGGCGAGGCGGCGGCGGCGGCGGCCCTATAAAAAG
CGAAGCGCGCGGCGGGCGGGAGTCGCTGCGCGCTGCCTTCGCCCCGTGCCCCGCTCCGCCGCCGCCTCGC
GCCGCCCGCCCCGGCTCTGACTGACCGCGTTACTCCCACAGGTGAGCGGGCGGGACGGCCCTTCTCCTCC
GGGCTGTAATTAGCGCTTGGTTTAATGACGGCTTGTTTCTTTTCTGTGGCTGCGTGAAAGCCTTGAGGGG
CTCCGGGAGGGCCCTTTGTGCGGGGGGAGCGGCTCGGGGGGTGCGTGCGTGTGTGTGTGCGTGGGGAGCG
CCGCGTGCGGCTCCGCGCTGCCCGGCGGCTGTGAGCGCTGCGGGCGCGGCGCGGGGCTTTGTGCGCTCCG
CAGTGTGCGCGAGGGGAGCGCGGCCGGGGGCGGTGCCCCGCGGTGCGGGGGGGGCTGCGAGGGGAACAAA
GGCTGCGTGCGGGGTGTGTGCGTGGGGGGGTGAGCAGGGGGTGTGGGCGCGTCGGTCGGGCTGCAACCCC
CCCTGCACCCCCCTCCCCGAGTTGCTGAGCACGGCCCGGCTTCGGGTGCGGGGCTCCGTACGGGGCGTGG
CGCGGGGCTCGCCGTGCCGGGCGGGGGGTGGCGGCAGGTGGGGGTGCCGGGCGGGGCGGGGCCGCCTCGG
GCCGGGGAGGGCTCGGGGGAGGGGCGCGGCGGCCCCCGGAGCGCCGGCGGCTGTCGAGGCGCGGCGAGCC
GCAGCCATTGCCTTTTATGGTAATCGTGCGAGAGGGCGCAGGGACTTCCTTTGTCCCAAATCTGTGCGGA
GCCGAAATCTGGGAGGCGCCGCCGCACCCCCTCTAGCGGGCGCGGGGCGAAGCGGTGCGGCGCCGGCAGG
AAGGAAATGGGCGGGGAGGGCCTTCGTGCGTCGCCGCGCCGCCGTCCCCTTCTCCCTCTCCAGCCTCGGG
GCTGTCCGCGGGGGGACGGCTGCCTTCGGGGGGGACGGGGCAGGGCGGGGTTCGGCTTCTGGCGTGTGAC
CGGCGGCTCTAGAGCCTCTGCTAACCATGTTCATGCCTTCTTCTTTTTCCTACAGCTCCTGGGCAACGTG
CTGGTTATTGTGCTGTCTCATCATTTTGGCAAAGAATTGCGGCCGTCTCAGGCCGAATTCAACGTTGGTA
CCGAGCTCGCCACCATGGAAGCTGAAGGACTGGATTGGCTGCTGGTGCCTCTGCATCAGCTGGTGTCTTG
GGGAGCTGCTGCCGCCATGGTTTTTGGCGGAGTGGTGCCTTACGTGCCCCAGTACAGAGACATCAGACGG
ACCCAGAACGCCGACGGCTTTAGCACCTATGTGTGCCTGGTGCTGCTGGTCGCCAACATCCTGCGGATCC
TGTTTTGGTTCGGCCGCAGATTCGAGAGCCCTCTGCTGTGGCAGAGCGCCATCATGATCCTGACCATGCT
GCTGATGCTGAAGCTGTGCACCGAAGTGCGCGGCGGCGGTAGCCGGAGAAGCTTCCTGGACTTCGATCCT
CACCACTTCTGGCAGTGGTCCAGCTTTAGCGACTACGTGCAGTGCGTGCTGGCCTTTACTGGCGTGGCCG
GCTACATCACCTACCTGAGCATTGACAGCGCCCTGTTCGTGGAAACCCTGGGCTTTCTGGCCGTGCTGAC
AGAGGCTATGCTGGGAGTGCCTCAGCTGTACCGGAACCACAGACACCAGAGCACAGAGGGCATGAGCATC
AAGATGGTGCTGATGTGGACAAGCGGCGACGCCTTCAAGACCGCCTACTTCCTGCTTAAAGGCGCCCCTC
TGCAGTTCAGCGTGTGTGGACTGCTGCAGGTCCTGGTGGATCTGGCCATTCTCGGACAGGCCTACGCCTT
CGCTAGACACCCTCAGAAACCTGCTCCTCACGCCGTGCATCCTACCGGAACAAAAGCTCTGCTCGAGGAC
TACAAAGACGATGACGACAAGTAAGTCGAGGGGGAAAATTTATATTTTCAAGGTCAATTTTCTAAAGGTG
AAGAATTATTCACTGGCGTTGTCCCAATTTTGGTTGAATTAGATGGTGATGTTAATGGTCACAAATTTTC
TGTCTCCGGTGAAGGTGAAGGTGACGCTACTTACGGTAAATTGACCTTAAAATTTATTTGTACTACTGGT
AAATTGCCAGTTCCATGGCCAACCTTAGTCACTACTTTCGGTTATGGTGTTCAATGTTTTGCGAGATACC
CAGATCATATGAAACAACATGACTTTTTCAAGTCTGCCATGCCAGAAGGTTATGTTCAAGAAAGAACTAT
TTTTTTCAAAGATGACGGTAACTACAAGACCAGAGCTGAAGTCAAGTTTGAAGGTGATACCTTAGTTAAT
AGAATCGAATTAAAAGGTATTGATTTTAAAGAAGATGGTAACATTTTAGGTCACAAATTGGAATACAACT
ATAACTCTCACAATGTTTACATCATGGCTGACAAACAAAAGAATGGTATCAAAGTTAACTTCAAAATTAG
ACACAACATTGAAGATGGTTCTGTTCAATTAGCTGACCATTATCAACAAAATACTCCAATTGGTGATGGT
CCAGTCTTGTTACCAGACAACCATTACTTATCCACTCAATCTGCCTTATCCAAAGATCCAAACGAAAAGA
GAGACCACATGGTCTTGTTAGAATTTGTTACTGCTGCTGGTATTACCCATGGTATGGATGAATTGTACAA
ACACCATCACCATCATCATTAAGTCGAGACTAGTATCGCGATAATTCACTCCTCAGGTGCAGGCTGCCTA
TCAGAAGGTGGTGGCTGGTGTGGCCAATGCCCTGGCTCACAAATACCACTGAGATCTTTTTCCCTCTGCC
AAAAATTATGGGGACATCATGAAGCCCCTTGAGCATCTGACTTCTGGCTAATAAAGGAAATTTATTTTCA
TTGCAATAGTGTGTTGGAATTTTTTGTGTCTCTCACTCGGAAGGACATATGGGAGGGCAAATCATTTAAA
ACATCAGAATGAGTATTTGGTTTAGAGTTTGGCAACATATGCCCATATGCTGGCTGCCATGAACAAAGGT
TGGCTATAAAGAGGTCATCAGTATATGAAACAGCCCCCTGCTGTCCATTCCTTATTCCATAGAAAAGCCT
TGACTTGAGGTTAGATTTTTTTTATATTTTGTTTTGTGTTATTTTTTTCTTTAACATCCCTAAAATTTTC
CTTACATGTTTTACTAGCCAGATTTTTCCTCCTCTCCTGACTACTCCCAGTCATAGCTGTCCCTCTTCTC
TTATGGAGATCCCTCGACCTGCAGCCCAAGCTTGGCGTAATCATGGTCATAGCTGTTTCCTGTGTGAAAT
TGTTATCCGCTCACAATTCCACACAACATACGAGCCGGAAGCATAAAGTGTAAAGCCTGGGGTGCCTAAT
GAGTGAGCTAACTCACATTAATTGCGTTGCGCTCACTGCCCGCTTTCCAGTCGGGAAACCTGTCGTGCCA
GCGGATCGATCCGCTGCATTAATGAATCGGCCAACGCGCGGGGAGAGGCGGTTTGCGTATTGGGCGCTCT
TCCGCTTCCTCGCTCACTGACTCGCTGCGCTCGGTCGTTCGGCTGCGGCGAGCGGTATCAGCTCACTCAA
AGGCGGTAATACGGTTATCCACAGAATCAGGGGATAACGCAGGAAAGAACATGTGAGCAAAAGGCCAGCA
AAAGGCCAGGAACCGTAAAAAGGCCGCGTTGCTGGCGTTTTTCCATAGGCTCCGCCCCCCTGACGAGCAT
CACAAAAATCGACGCTCAAGTCAGAGGTGGCGAAACCCGACAGGACTATAAAGATACCAGGCGTTTCCCC
CTGGAAGCTCCCTCGTGCGCTCTCCTGTTCCGACCCTGCCGCTTACCGGATACCTGTCCGCCTTTCTCCC
TTCGGGAAGCGTGGCGCTTTCTCATAGCTCACGCTGTAGGTATCTCAGTTCGGTGTAGGTCGTTCGCTCC
AAGCTGGGCTGTGTGCACGAACCCCCCGTTCAGCCCGACCGCTGCGCCTTATCCGGTAACTATCGTCTTG
AGTCCAACCCGGTAAGACACGACTTATCGC
Features (pLannotate 1.2.2; 17 found; start..end, strand, type, name):
    419..1279    -  CDS            AmpR: β-lactamase; bla; confers resistance to ampicillin, carbenicillin, and related antibiotics
   1280..1384    -  promoter       AmpR promoter: bla
   1415..1794    +  enhancer       CMV enhancer: human cytomegalovirus immediate early enhancer
   1796..1919    +  promoter       chicken β-actin promoter (fragment): contains a 21-bp deletion relative to the standard chicken β-actin promoter
   1941..2118    +  promoter       chicken β-actin promoter (fragment): No description available
   2119..3135    +  intron         chimeric intron: chimera between introns from chicken β-actin and rabbit β-globin
   3133..3210    +  CDS            HBB (fragment): HBB_LEPEU - Experimental evidence at protein level: Swiss-Prot protein existence level 1. Involved in oxygen transport from the lung to the various peripheral tissues. From Lepus europaeus (European hare).
   3235..3981    +  CDS            SLC66A2 (fragment): S66A2_HUMAN - Also known as PQLC1 Experimental evidence at protein level: Swiss-Prot protein existence level 1. From Homo sapiens (Human).
   3986..4007    +  CDS            3xFLAG (fragment): three tandem FLAG® epitope tags
   4051..4761    +  CDS            GFPmut3: GFPmut3 is a basic (constitutively fluorescent) green fluorescent protein published in 1996, derived from Aequorea victoria. It is reported to be a very rapidly-maturing weak dimer.
   4805..4879    +  CDS            HBB (fragment): HBB_PONPY - Experimental evidence at transcript level: Swiss-Prot protein existence level 2. Involved in oxygen transport from the lung to the various peripheral tissues. From Pongo pygmaeus (Bornean orangutan).
   4950..5005    +  polyA_signal   β-globin poly(A) signal: rabbit β-globin polyadenylation signal (Gil and Proudfoot, 1987)
   5390..5406    -  protein_bind   lac operator: The lac repressor binds to the lac operator to inhibit transcription in E. coli. This inhibition can be relieved by adding lactose or isopropyl-β-D-thiogalactopyranoside (IPTG). lac repressor encoded by lacI
   5414..5444    -  promoter       lac promoter: promoter for the E. coli lac operon
   5459..5480    -  protein_bind   CAP binding site: CAP binding activates transcription in the presence of cAMP. E. coli catabolite activator protein
   5496..5597    -  CDS            lacI (fragment): LACI_ECOLI - Experimental evidence at protein level: Swiss-Prot protein existence level 1. Repressor of the lactose operon. Binds allolactose as an inducer. From Escherichia coli (strain K12).
   5780..248     -  rep_origin     ori (across the origin): high-copy-number ColE1/pMB1/pBR322/pUC origin of replication
