[The description below was written by a language model from this plasmid's Addgene catalogue record and pLannotate feature annotations shown in this document.]
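Description:
pLexM-HsPQLC1(Δ100-125/GGGS)-FLAG is a mammalian expression plasmid built on the pLexM backbone, a pCAGGS-type vector. It is propagated in E. coli through a high-copy ColE1/pUC-type origin and selected with ampicillin via the β-lactamase gene. Remnants of a lac promoter/operator region and a lacI fragment are backbone carry-over with no evident role in the design.

The payload is a 747 bp coding sequence for human PQLC1 (SLC66A2) in which residues 100-125 have been deleted and replaced with a short GGGS linker. This presumably removes an internal segment while keeping the flanking parts of the protein joined. The insert was cloned between SacI and XhoI sites. Transcription is driven by the composite CAG arrangement of the CMV immediate-early enhancer, the chicken β-actin promoter and a chimeric chicken β-actin/rabbit β-globin intron, which gives strong constitutive expression in many mammalian cell lines. It is terminated by the rabbit β-globin polyadenylation signal. The short HBB-like fragments flagged on either side of the cassette most likely reflect β-globin exon sequence belonging to these regulatory elements rather than expressed protein. A FLAG epitope supplied by the backbone follows the open reading frame directly, allowing immunodetection or affinity capture of the protein; the annotation software matched it as a partial 3xFLAG hit.

The feature table also shows a GFP-family coding sequence (called as GFPmut3) shortly downstream of the FLAG tag. The catalogue entry does not mention it, and the record does not show whether it is in frame with the tagged protein or lies beyond a stop codon. The stated use is expression of the FLAG-tagged PQLC1 deletion variant in mammalian cells.
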