Addgene plasmid #250422: pLexM-HsPQLC1(Δ100-125/GGGS)-FLAG
Purpose: Expression of C-terminally FLAG-Tagged HsPQLC1 (Δ100-125 - with these residues replaced by a GGGS Linker) in Mammalian Cells
Depositing lab: Simon Newstead. Depositing organization: University of Oxford.
Backbone
  Vector backbone: pLexM
  Backbone manufacturer: Edith Yvonne Jones (Addgene # 99844)
  Vector type: Mammalian Expression
Growth in bacteria
  Bacterial resistance: Ampicillin, 100 μg/mL
  Growth temperature: 37°C
  Growth strain: DH5alpha
  Copy number: High Copy
Gene/Insert
  Gene/Insert name: PQLC1
  Species: H. sapiens (human)
  Insert size (bp): 747
  Mutation: Δ100-125 (Replaced with GGGS)
  Entrez Gene: SLC66A2 (a.k.a. PQLC1)
  Promoter: Chicken-beta-actin promoter/CMV Enhancer
  Tag / fusion protein: FLAG (C terminal on backbone)
  Cloning method: Restriction Enzyme; 5′ cloning site SacI (unknown if destroyed); 3′ cloning site XhoI (unknown if destroyed)
  Sequencing primers: 5′ GCTGGTTGTTGTGCTGTCTCATC; 3′ ATCACCATCTAATTCAACCAA
Terms and licenses: Academic/Nonprofit Terms; Industry Terms: Not Available to Industry
How to cite: pLexM-HsPQLC1(Δ100-125/GGGS)-FLAG was a gift from Simon Newstead (Addgene plasmid # 250422 ; http://n2t.net/addgene:250422 ; RRID:Addgene_250422)
