>Addgene plasmid #250422 | pLexM-HsPQLC1(Δ100-125/GGGS)-FLAG | depositor partial sequence | sequence record 494116 | Insert (Including Backbone Tag & Stop)
ATGGAAGCTGAAGGACTGGATTGGCTGCTGGTGCCTCTGCATCAGCTGGTGTCTTGGGGAGCTGCTGCCG
CCATGGTTTTTGGCGGAGTGGTGCCTTACGTGCCCCAGTACAGAGACATCAGACGGACCCAGAACGCCGA
CGGCTTTAGCACCTATGTGTGCCTGGTGCTGCTGGTCGCCAACATCCTGCGGATCCTGTTTTGGTTCGGC
CGCAGATTCGAGAGCCCTCTGCTGTGGCAGAGCGCCATCATGATCCTGACCATGCTGCTGATGCTGAAGC
TGTGCACCGAAGTGCGCGGCGGCGGTAGCCGGAGAAGCTTCCTGGACTTCGATCCTCACCACTTCTGGCA
GTGGTCCAGCTTTAGCGACTACGTGCAGTGCGTGCTGGCCTTTACTGGCGTGGCCGGCTACATCACCTAC
CTGAGCATTGACAGCGCCCTGTTCGTGGAAACCCTGGGCTTTCTGGCCGTGCTGACAGAGGCTATGCTGG
GAGTGCCTCAGCTGTACCGGAACCACAGACACCAGAGCACAGAGGGCATGAGCATCAAGATGGTGCTGAT
GTGGACAAGCGGCGACGCCTTCAAGACCGCCTACTTCCTGCTTAAAGGCGCCCCTCTGCAGTTCAGCGTG
TGTGGACTGCTGCAGGTCCTGGTGGATCTGGCCATTCTCGGACAGGCCTACGCCTTCGCTAGACACCCTC
AGAAACCTGCTCCTCACGCCGTGCATCCTACCGGAACAAAAGCTCTGCTCGAGGACTACAAAGACGATGA
CGACAAGTAA
